Addgene plasmid #225486: pLVUT-spGFP
Purpose: Tet-on lentiviral vector for controlled expression of secretable and permeable EGFP
Depositing lab: Robert Gross. Depositing organization: Emory University. Publication: C3 transferase gene therapy for continuous conditional RhoA inhibition. Gutekunst CA, Tung JK, McDougal ME, Gross RE. Neuroscience. 2016 Dec 17;339:308-318. doi: 10.1016/j.neuroscience.2016.10.022. Epub 2016 Oct 13. PubMed 27746349.
Backbone
  Vector backbone: pLVUT-tTR-KRAB
  Backbone manufacturer: Addgene Plasmid #11651, PIs Patrick Aebischer and Didier Trono
  Backbone size w/o insert (bp): 11497
  Total vector size (bp): 11664
  Vector type: Mammalian Expression, Lentiviral
  Selectable markers: Zeocin
Growth in bacteria
  Bacterial resistance: Ampicillin, 100 μg/mL
  Growth temperature: 37°C
  Growth strain: NEB Stable
  Copy number: High Copy
Gene/Insert
  Gene/Insert name: Igκ leader and TAT peptide (alt name: Ig kappa-TAT)
  Species: M. musculus (mouse)
  Insert size (bp): 167
  Promoter: Human ubiquitin C
  Tag / fusion protein: EGFP (C terminal on backbone)
  Cloning method: Restriction Enzyme; 5′ cloning site AgeI (not destroyed); 3′ cloning site NcoI (not destroyed)
  Sequencing primers: 5′ tgaagctccggttttgaact; 3′ cgtcgccgtccagctcgaccag
Terms and licenses: Academic/Nonprofit Terms; Industry Terms: Not Available to Industry
How to cite: pLVUT-spGFP was a gift from Robert Gross (Addgene plasmid # 225486 ; http://n2t.net/addgene:225486 ; RRID:Addgene_225486)
