[The description below was written by a language model from this plasmid's Addgene catalogue record and pLannotate feature annotations shown in this document.]
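Description:
pLVUT-spGFP is a single-vector, doxycycline-controlled ("Tet-on") HIV-1-based lentiviral transfer plasmid built on the pLVUT-tTR-KRAB backbone, about 11.7 kb in total. It is propagated in E. coli through a high-copy ColE1/pUC-type origin with ampicillin resistance. An f1 origin is also present, and a Zeocin resistance cassette (BleoR under SV40 and EM7 promoters) lies in the plasmid backbone outside the LTR-flanked viral region. The viral genome is transcribed from a CMV enhancer/promoter fused to a truncated 5' LTR. It carries the Ψ packaging signal with a partial gag sequence, the RRE for Rev-dependent export, the cPPT/CTS and a WPRE. It ends in a 3' LTR and a bGH polyadenylation signal.

The payload is a 167 bp insert placed between AgeI and NcoI sites directly upstream of the backbone's EGFP. The insert encodes the mouse Igκ light-chain leader, which directs secretion, and a TAT peptide, which confers cell permeability. TAT is named in the catalogue entry but is not separately annotated in the feature table. The resulting fusion is driven by the human ubiquitin C promoter. An EMCV IRES follows and allows co-translation of a TetR–KRAB repressor that carries an SV40 nuclear localisation signal.

A seven-copy tetO response element sits immediately upstream of the 3' LTR, where it would be expected to be duplicated on reverse transcription. Without drug, TetR-KRAB binds these operators and silences the integrated provirus through KRAB-mediated repression. Doxycycline releases the repressor and switches expression on.

According to the record, the vector is intended for controlled expression of secretable, cell-permeable EGFP. The associated publication concerns conditional delivery of C3 transferase for RhoA inhibition, which suggests a reporter or control role, although the record does not state this.
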