Features (pLannotate 1.2.2; 37 found; start..end, strand, type, name):
     26..78      -  misc_feature   bom (fragment): basis of mobility region from pBR322
    233..612     +  enhancer       CMV enhancer: human cytomegalovirus immediate early enhancer
    613..812     +  promoter       CMV promoter: human cytomegalovirus (CMV) immediate early promoter
    830..1010    +  LTR            5' LTR (truncated): truncated 5' long terminal repeat (LTR) from HIV-1
   1057..1182    +  misc_feature   HIV-1 Ψ: packaging signal of human immunodeficiency virus type 1
   1166..1529    +  CDS            HIV-1 gag (fragment): gag protein from human immunodeficiency virus 1; gag
   1675..1908    +  misc_feature   RRE: The Rev response element (RRE) of HIV-1 allows for Rev-dependent mRNA export from the nucleus to the cytoplasm.
   2285..2385    +  CDS            Rev (fragment): human immunodeficiency virus 1 (HIV-1) Rev protein; rev; enhances nuclear export of unspliced and incompletely spliced viral mRNAs
   2435..2552    +  misc_feature   cPPT/CTS: central polypurine tract and central termination sequence of HIV-1
   2617..3828    +  promoter       UbC promoter: human ubiquitin C promoter
   3839..3872    -  misc_feature   MCS (fragment): pUC18/19 multiple cloning site
   3875..3937    +  sig_peptide    Igκ leader: leader sequence from mouse immunoglobulin κ light chain
   4040..4756    +  CDS            EGFP: EGFP is a basic (constitutively fluorescent) green fluorescent protein published in 1996, derived from Aequorea victoria. It is reported to be a rapidly-maturing weak dimer with moderate acid sensitivity.
   4800..5351    +  misc_feature   IRES: internal ribosome entry site (IRES) of the encephalomyocarditis virus (EMCV)
   5358..5973    +  CDS            TetR (fragment): tetracycline repressor TetR; tetR from transposon Tn10; TetR binds to the tetracycline operator tetO to inhibit transcription. This inhibition can be relieved by adding tetracycline or doxycycline.
   5975..5994    +  CDS            SV40 NLS (fragment): nuclear localization signal of SV40 (simian virus 40) large T antigen
   6098..6292    +  CDS            KRAB: Krüppel-associated box (KRAB) transcriptional repression domain from the human zinc finger protein ZNF10 (Margolin et al., 1994)
   6394..6414    +  misc_feature   MCS (fragment): multiple cloning site
   6433..7021    +  misc_feature   WPRE: woodchuck hepatitis virus posttranscriptional regulatory element
   7036..7149    +  CDS            nef (fragment): NEF_HV1LA - Experimental evidence at protein level: Swiss-Prot protein existence level 1. Extracellular Nef protein targets CD4(+) T-lymphocytes for apoptosis by interacting with CXCR4 surface receptors. From Human immunodeficiency virus type 1 group M subtype B (isolate Lai) (HIV-1).
   7161..7431    +  protein_bind   tetracycline response element: contains seven copies of the tetracycline operator tetO tetracycline repressor TetR
   7470..7650    +  LTR            5' LTR (truncated): truncated 5' long terminal repeat (LTR) from HIV-1
   7680..7904    +  polyA_signal   bGH poly(A) signal: bovine growth hormone polyadenylation signal
   7908..7929    +  promoter       SV40 promoter (fragment): SV40 enhancer and early promoter
   7950..8378    +  rep_origin     f1 ori (sequence partly withheld): f1 bacteriophage origin of replication; arrow indicates direction of (+) strand synthesis
   8392..8721    +  promoter       SV40 promoter: SV40 enhancer and early promoter
   8769..8816    +  promoter       EM7 promoter: synthetic bacterial promoter&nbsp
   8835..9209    +  CDS            BleoR: antibiotic-binding protein; Sh ble from Streptoalloteichus hindustanus; confers resistance to bleomycin, phleomycin, and Zeocin™
   9219..9344    +  CDS            ble (fragment): BLE_KLEPN - Experimental evidence at protein level: Swiss-Prot protein existence level 1. Binding protein with a strong affinity to the bleomycin family of antibiotics. Binds to CL990; an antimitotic-antibiotic compound. From Klebsiella pneumoniae.
   9339..9460    +  polyA_signal   SV40 poly(A) signal: SV40 polyadenylation signal
   9531..9553    -  protein_bind   lac operator (fragment): The lac repressor binds to the lac operator to inhibit transcription in E. coli. This inhibition can be relieved by adding lactose or isopropyl-β-D-thiogalactopyranoside (IPTG). lac repressor encoded by lacI
   9557..9587    -  promoter       lac promoter: promoter for the E. coli lac operon
   9602..9623    -  protein_bind   CAP binding site: CAP binding activates transcription in the presence of cAMP. E. coli catabolite activator protein
   9636..9728    -  CDS            lacI (fragment): lac repressor; lacI; The lac repressor binds to the lac operator to inhibit transcription in E. coli. This inhibition can be relieved by adding lactose or isopropyl-β-D-thiogalactopyranoside (IPTG).
   9911..10499   -  rep_origin     ori: high-copy-number ColE1/pMB1/pBR322/pUC origin of replication
  10670..11530   -  CDS            AmpR: β-lactamase; bla; confers resistance to ampicillin, carbenicillin, and related antibiotics
  11531..11635   -  promoter       AmpR promoter: bla
>Addgene plasmid #225486 | pLVUT-spGFP | addgene full sequence | sequence record 444522 | Addgene NGS Result
CGGATCGGGAGATCTCCCGATCCCCTATGGTGCACTCTCAGTACAATCTGCTCTGATGCCGCATAGTTAA
GCCAGTATCTGCTCCCTGCTTGTGTGTTGGAGGTCGCTGAGTAGTGCGCGAGCAAAATTTAAGCTACAAC
AAGGCAAGGCTTGACCGACAATTGCATGAAGAATCTGCTTAGGGTTAGGCGTTTTGCGCTGCTTCGCGAT
GTACGGGCCAGATATACGCGTTGACATTGATTATTGACTAGTTATTAATAGTAATCAATTACGGGGTCAT
TAGTTCATAGCCCATATATGGAGTTCCGCGTTACATAACTTACGGTAAATGGCCCGCCTGGCTGACCGCC
CAACGACCCCCGCCCATTGACGTCAATAATGACGTATGTTCCCATAGTAACGCCAATAGGGACTTTCCAT
TGACGTCAATGGGTGGAGTATTTACGGTAAACTGCCCACTTGGCAGTACATCAAGTGTATCATATGCCAA
GTACGCCCCCTATTGACGTCAATGACGGTAAATGGCCCGCCTGGCATTATGCCCAGTACATGACCTTATG
GGACTTTCCTACTTGGCAGTACATCTACGTATTAGTCATCGCTATTACCATGGTGATGCGGTTTTGGCAG
TACATCAATGGGCGTGGATAGCGGTTTGACTCACGGGGATTTCCAAGTCTCCACCCCATTGACGTCAATG
GGAGTTTGTTTTGGCACCAAAATCAACGGGACTTTCCAAAATGTCGTAACAACTCCGCCCCATTGACGCA
AATGGGCGGTAGGCGTGTACGGTGGGAGGTCTATATAAGCAGCGCGTTTTGCCTGTACTGGGTCTCTCTG
GTTAGACCAGATCTGAGCCTGGGAGCTCTCTGGCTAACTAGGGAACCCACTGCTTAAGCCTCAATAAAGC
TTGCCTTGAGTGCTTCAAGTAGTGTGTGCCCGTCTGTTGTGTGACTCTGGTAACTAGAGATCCCTCAGAC
CCTTTTAGTCAGTGTGGAAAATCTCTAGCAGTGGCGCCCGAACAGGGACTTGAAAGCGAAAGGGAAACCA
GAGGAGCTCTCTCGACGCAGGACTCGGCTTGCTGAAGCGCGCACGGCAAGAGGCGAGGGGCGGCGACTGG
TGAGTACGCCAAAAATTTTGACTAGCGGAGGCTAGAAGGAGAGAGATGGGTGCGAGAGCGTCAGTATTAA
GCGGGGGAGAATTAGATCGCGATGGGAAAAAATTCGGTTAAGGCCAGGGGGAAAGAAAAAATATAAATTA
AAACATATAGTATGGGCAAGCAGGGAGCTAGAACGATTCGCAGTTAATCCTGGCCTGTTAGAAACATCAG
AAGGCTGTAGACAAATACTGGGACAGCTACAACCATCCCTTCAGACAGGATCAGAAGAACTTAGATCATT
ATATAATACAGTAGCAACCCTCTATTGTGTGCATCAAAGGATAGAGATAAAAGACACCAAGGAAGCTTTA
GACAAGATAGAGGAAGAGCAAAACAAAAGTAAGACCACCGCACAGCAAGCGGCCGCTGATCTTCAGACCT
GGAGGAGGAGATATGAGGGACAATTGGAGAAGTGAATTATATAAATATAAAGTAGTAAAAATTGAACCAT
TAGGAGTAGCACCCACCAAGGCAAAGAGAAGAGTGGTGCAGAGAGAAAAAAGAGCAGTGGGAATAGGAGC
TTTGTTCCTTGGGTTCTTGGGAGCAGCAGGAAGCACTATGGGCGCAGCGTCAATGACGCTGACGGTACAG
GCCAGACAATTATTGTCTGGTATAGTGCAGCAGCAGAACAATTTGCTGAGGGCTATTGAGGCGCAACAGC
ATCTGTTGCAACTCACAGTCTGGGGCATCAAGCAGCTCCAGGCAAGAATCCTGGCTGTGGAAAGATACCT
AAAGGATCAACAGCTCCTGGGGATTTGGGGTTGCTCTGGAAAACTCATTTGCACCACTGCTGTGCCTTGG
AATGCTAGTTGGAGTAATAAATCTCTGGAACAGATTTGGAATCACACGACCTGGATGGAGTGGGACAGAG
AAATTAACAATTACACAAGCTTAATACACTCCTTAATTGAAGAATCGCAAAACCAGCAAGAAAAGAATGA
ACAAGAATTATTGGAATTAGATAAATGGGCAAGTTTGTGGAATTGGTTTAACATAACAAATTGGCTGTGG
TATATAAAATTATTCATAATGATAGTAGGAGGCTTGGTAGGTTTAAGAATAGTTTTTGCTGTACTTTCTA
TAGTGAATAGAGTTAGGCAGGGATATTCACCATTATCGTTTCAGACCCACCTCCCAACCCCGAGGGGACC
CGACAGGCCCGAAGGAATAGAAGAAGAAGGTGGAGAGAGAGACAGAGACAGATCCATTCGATTAGTGAAC
GGATCGGCACTGCGTGCGCCAATTCTGCAGACAAATGGCAGTATTCATCCACAATTTTAAAAGAAAAGGG
GGGATTGGGGGGTACAGTGCAGGGGAAAGAATAGTAGACATAATAGCAACAGACATACAAACTAAAGAAT
TACAAAAACAAATTACAAAAATTCAAAATTTTCGGGTTTATTACAGGGACAGCAAAGATCCAGTTTGGTT
AATTAACCCGTGTCGGCTCCAGATCTGGCCTCCGCGCCGGGTTTTGGCGCCTCCCGCGGGCGCCCCCCTC
CTCACGGCGAGCGCTGCCACGTCAGACGAAGGGCGCAGCGAGCGTCCTGATCCTTCCGCCCGGACGCTCA
GGACAGCGGCCCGCTGCTCATAAGACTCGGCCTTAGAACCCCAGTATCAGCAGAAGGACATTTTAGGACG
GGACTTGGGTGACTCTAGGGCACTGGTTTTCTTTCCAGAGAGCGGAACAGGCGAGGAAAAGTAGTCCCTT
CTCGGCGATTCTGCGGAGGGATCTCCGTGGGGCGGTGAACGCCGATGATTATATAAGGACGCGCCGGGTG
TGGCACAGCTAGTTCCGTCGCAGCCGGGATTTGGGTCGCGGTTCTTGTTTGTGGATCGCTGTGATCGTCA
CTTGGTGAGTAGCGGGCTGCTGGGCTGGCCGGGGCTTTCGTGGCCGCCGGGCCGCTCGGTGGGACGGAAG
CGTGTGGAGAGACCGCCAAGGGCTGTAGTCTGGGTCCGCGAGCAAGGTTGCCCTGAACTGGGGGTTGGGG
GGAGCGCAGCAAAATGGCGGCTGTTCCCGAGTCTTGAATGGAAGACGCTTGTGAGGCGGGCTGTGAGGTC
GTTGAAACAAGGTGGGGGGCATGGTGGGCGGCAAGAACCCAAGGTCTTGAGGCCTTCGCTAATGCGGGAA
AGCTCTTATTCGGGTGAGATGGGCTGGGGCACCATCTGGGGACCCTGACGTGAAGTTTGTCACTGACTGG
AGAACTCGGTTTGTCGTCTGTTGCGGGGGCGGCAGTTATGGCGGTGCCGTTGGGCAGTGCACCCGTACCT
TTGGGAGCGCGCGCCCTCGTCGTGTCGTGACGTCACCCGTTCTGTTGGCTTATAATGCAGGGTGGGGCCA
CCTGCCGGTAGGTGTGCGGTAGGCTTTTCTCCGTCGCAGGACGCAGGGTTCGGGCCTAGGGTAGGCTCTC
CTGAATCGACAGGCGCCGGACCTCTGGTGAGGGGAGGGATAAGTGAGGCGTCAGTTTCTTTGGTCGGTTT
TATGTACCTATCTTCTTAAGTAGCTGAAGCTCCGGTTTTGAACTATGCGCTCGGGGTTGGCGAGTGTGTT
TTGTGAAGTTTTTTAGGCACCTTTTGAAATGTAATCATTTGGGTCAATATGTAATTTTCAGTGTTAGACT
AGTAAATTGTCCGCTAAATTCTGGCCGTTTTTGGCTTTTTTGTTAGACGAAGCTTGGGCTGCAGGTCGAC
TCTAGAGGATCCCCGGGTACCGGTATGGAGACAGACACACTCCTGCTATGGGTACTGCTGCTCTGGGTTC
CAGGTTCCACTGGTGACGCGGCCCAGCCGGCCAGGCGCGCCGTACGAAGCTTGGTACCAATGGGAGGATA
CGGCCGAAAGAAGCGACGACAGCGACGCCGTGGAGGAGGCAGGATCCGAATGGTGAGCAAGGGCGAGGAG
CTGTTCACCGGGGTGGTGCCCATCCTGGTCGAGCTGGACGGCGACGTAAACGGCCACAAGTTCAGCGTGT
CCGGCGAGGGCGAGGGCGATGCCACCTACGGCAAGCTGACCCTGAAGTTCATCTGCACCACCGGCAAGCT
GCCCGTGCCCTGGCCCACCCTCGTGACCACCCTGACCTATGGCGTGCAGTGCTTCAGCCGCTACCCCGAC
CACATGAAGCAGCACGACTTCTTCAAGTCCGCCATGCCCGAAGGCTACGTCCAGGAGCGCACCATCTTCT
TCAAGGACGACGGCAACTACAAGACCCGCGCCGAGGTGAAGTTCGAGGGCGACACCCTGGTGAACCGCAT
CGAGCTGAAGGGCATCGACTTCAAGGAGGACGGCAACATCCTGGGGCACAAGCTGGAGTACAACTACAAC
AGCCACAACGTCTATATCATGGCCGACAAGCAGAAGAACGGCATCAAGGTGAACTTCAAGATCCGCCACA
ACATCGAGGACGGCAGCGTGCAGCTCGCCGACCACTACCAGCAGAACACCCCCATCGGCGACGGCCCCGT
GCTGCTGCCCGACAACCACTACCTGAGCACCCAGTCCGCCCTGAGCAAAGACCCCAACGAGAAGCGCGAT
CACATGGTCCTGCTGGAGTTCGTGACCGCCGCCGGGATCACTCTCGGCATGGACGAGCTGTACAAGTAAA
GCGGCCGCGACTCTAGAATTCCGCCCCCCCCCCCCCNTAACGTTACTGGCCGAAGCCGCTTGGAATAAGG
CCGGTGTGCGTTTGTCTATATGTTATTTTCCACCATATTGCCGTCTTTTGGCAATGTGAGGGCCCGGAAA
CCTGGCCCTGTCTTCTTGACGAGCATTCCTAGGGGTCTTTCCCCTCTCGCCAAAGGAATGCAAGGTCTGT
TGAATGTCGTGAAGGAAGCAGTTCCTCTGGAAGCTTCTTGAAGACAAACAACGTCTGTAGCGACCCTTTG
CAGGCAGCGGAACCCCCCACCTGGCGACAGGTGCCTCTGCGGCCAAAAGCCACGTGTATAAGATACACCT
GCAAAGGCGGCACAACCCCAGTGCCACGTTGTGAGTTGGATAGTTGTGGAAAGAGTCAAATGGCTCTCCT
CAAGCGTATTCAACAAGGGGCTGAAGGATGCCCAGAAGGTACCCCATTGTATGGGATCTGATCTGGGGCC
TCGGTGCACATGCTTTACATGTGTTTAGTCGAGGTTAAAAAACGTCTAGGCCCCCCGAACCACGGGGACG
TGGTTTTCCTTTGAAAAACACGATGATAATACCATGGCTAGATTAGATAAAAGTAAAGTGATTAACAGCG
CATTAGAGCTGCTTAATGAGGTCGGAATCGAAGGTTTAACAACCCGTAAACTCGCCCAGAAGCTAGGTGT
AGAGCAGCCTACATTGTATTGGCATGTAAAAAATAAGCGGGCTTTGCTCGACGCCTTAGCCATTGAGATG
TTAGATAGGCACCATACTCACTTTTGCCCTTTAGAAGGGGAAAGCTGGCAAGATTTTTTACGTAATAACG
CTAAAAGTTTTAGATGTGCTTTACTAAGTCATCGCGATGGAGCAAAAGTACATTTAGGTACACGGCCTAC
AGAAAAACAGTATGAAACTCTCGAAAATCAATTAGCCTTTTTATGCCAACAAGGTTTTTCACTAGAGAAT
GCATTATATGCACTCAGCGCTGTGGGGCATTTTACTTTAGGTTGCGTATTGGAAGATCAAGAGCATCAAG
TCGCTAAAGAAGAAAGGGAAACACCTACTACTGATAGTATGCCGCCATTATTACGACAAGCTATCGAATT
ATTTGATCACCAAGGTGCAGAGCCAGCCTTCTTATTCGGCCTTGAATTGATCATATGCGGATTAGAAAAA
CAACTTAAATGTGAAAGTGGGTCGCCAAAAAAGAAGAGAAAGGTCGACGGCGGTGGTGCTTTGTCTCCTC
AGCACTCTGCTGTCACTCAAGGAAGTATCATCAAGAACAAGGAGGGCATGGATGCTAAGTCACTAACTGC
CTGGTCCCGGACACTGGTGACCTTCAAGGATGTATTTGTGGACTTCACCAGGGAGGAGTGGAAGCTGCTG
GACACTGCTCAGCAGATCGTGTACAGAAATGTGATGCTGGAGAACTATAAGAACCTGGTTTCCTTGGGTT
ATCAGCTTACTAAGCCAGATGTGATCCTCCGGTTGGAGAAGGGAGAAGAGCCCTGGCTGGTGGAGAGAGA
AATTCACCAAGAGACCCATCCTGATTCAGAGACTGCATTTGAAATCAAATCATCAGTTTAAGGATCTCGA
CTAGCTAGTAGCTAGCTAGCTAGTCGAGCTCAAGCTTCGAATTCGATATCAAGCTTATCGATAATCAACC
TCTGGATTACAAAATTTGTGAAAGATTGACTGGTATTCTTAACTATGTTGCTCCTTTTACGCTATGTGGA
TACGCTGCTTTAATGCCTTTGTATCATGCTATTGCTTCCCGTATGGCTTTCATTTTCTCCTCCTTGTATA
AATCCTGGTTGCTGTCTCTTTATGAGGAGTTGTGGCCCGTTGTCAGGCAACGTGGCGTGGTGTGCACTGT
GTTTGCTGACGCAACCCCCACTGGTTGGGGCATTGCCACCACCTGTCAGCTCCTTTCCGGGACTTTCGCT
TTCCCCCTCCCTATTGCCACGGCGGAACTCATCGCCGCCTGCCTTGCCCGCTGCTGGACAGGGGCTCGGC
TGTTGGGCACTGACAATTCCGTGGTGTTGTCGGGGAAATCATCGTCCTTTCCTTGGCTGCTCGCCTGTGT
TGCCACCTGGATTCTGCGCGGGACGTCCTTCTGCTACGTCCCTTCGGCCCTCAATCCAGCGGACCTTCCT
TCCCGCGGCCTGCTGCCGGCTCTGCGGCCTCTTCCGCGTCTTCGCCTTCGCCCTCAGACGAGTCGGATCT
CCCTTTGGGCCGCCTCCCCGCATCGATACCGTCGACCTCGAGTACCTTTAAGACCAATGACTTACAAGGC
AGCTGTAGATCTTAGCCACTTTTTAAAAGAAAAGGGGGGACTGGAAGGGCTAATTCACTCCCAACGAAGA
CAAGATCTCGAGTTTACCACTCCCTATCAGTGATAGAGAAAAGTGAAAGTCGAGTTTACCACTCCCTATC
AGTGATAGAGAAAAGTGAAAGTCGAGTTTACCACTCCCTATCAGTGATAGAGAAAAGTGAAAGTCGAGTT
TACCACTCCCTATCAGTGATAGAGAAAAGTGAAAGTCGAGTTTACCACTCCCTATCAGTGATAGAGAAAA
GTGAAAGTCGAGTTTACCACTCCCTATCAGTGATAGAGAAAAGTGAAAGTCGAGTTTACCACTCCCTATC
AGTGATAGAGAAAAGTGAAAGTCGGATCGATCTGCTTTTTGCTTGTACTGGGTCTCTCTGGTTAGACCAG
ATCTGAGCCTGGGAGCTCTCTGGCTAACTAGGGAACCCACTGCTTAAGCCTCAATAAAGCTTGCCTTGAG
TGCTTCAAGTAGTGTGTGCCCGTCTGTTGTGTGACTCTGGTAACTAGAGATCCCTCAGACCCTTTTAGTC
AGTGTGGAAAATCTCTAGCAGCATCTAGAAACCCGCTGATCAGCCTCGACTGTGCCTTCTAGTTGCCAGC
CATCTGTTGTTTGCCCCTCCCCCGTGCCTTCCTTGACCCTGGAAGGTGCCACTCCCACTGTCCTTTCCTA
ATAAAATGAGGAAATTGCATCGCATTGTCTGAGTAGGTGTCATTCTATTCTGGGGGGTGGGGTGGGGCAG
GACAGCAAGGGGGAGGATTGGGAAGACAATAGCAGGCATGCTGGGGATGCGGTGGGCTCTATGGCTTCTG
AGGCGGAAAGAACCAGCTGGGGCTCTAGGGGGTATCCCC
[124 nt withheld, positions 7950-8073]
C
[91 nt withheld, positions 8075-8165]
A
[49 nt withheld, positions 8167-8215]
CCTTTGACGTTGGAGTCCACGTTCTTT
[37 nt withheld, positions 8243-8279]
ACCCTATCTCGGTCTATTCTTTTGATTTATAAGGGATTTTGCCGATTTCGGCCTATTGGTTAAAAAATGA
GCTGATTTAACAAAAATTTAACGCGAATTAATTCTGTGGAATGTGTGTCAGTTAGGGTGTGGAAAGTCCC
CAGGCTCCCCAGCAGGCAGAAGTATGCAAAGCATGCATCTCAATTAGTCAGCAACCAGGTGTGGAAAGTC
CCCAGGCTCCCCAGCAGGCAGAAGTATGCAAAGCATGCATCTCAATTAGTCAGCAACCATAGTCCCGCCC
CTAACTCCGCCCATCCCGCCCCTAACTCCGCCCAGTTCCGCCCATTCTCCGCCCCATGGCTGACTAATTT
TTTTTATTTATGCAGAGGCCGAGGCCGCCTCTGCCTCTGAGCTATTCCAGAAGTAGTGAGGAGGCTTTTT
TGGAGGCCTAGGCTTTTGCAAAAAGCTCCCGGGAGCTTGTATATCCATTTTCGGATCTGATCAGCACGTG
TTGACAATTAATCATCGGCATAGTATATCGGCATAGTATAATACGACAAGGTGAGGAACTAAACCATGGC
CAAGTTGACCAGTGCCGTTCCGGTGCTCACCGCGCGCGACGTCGCCGGAGCGGTCGAGTTCTGGACCGAC
CGGCTCGGGTTCTCCCGGGACTTCGTGGAGGACGACTTCGCCGGTGTGGTCCGGGACGACGTGACCCTGT
TCATCAGCGCGGTCCAGGACCAGGTGGTGCCGGACAACACCCTGGCCTGGGTGTGGGTGCGCGGCCTGGA
CGAGCTGTACGCCGAGTGGTCGGAGGTCGTGTCCACGAACTTCCGGGACGCCTCCGGGCCGGCCATGACC
GAGATCGGCGAGCAGCCGTGGGGGCGGGAGTTCGCCCTGCGCGACCCGGCCGGCAACTGCGTGCACTTCG
TGGCCGAGGAGCAGGACTGACACGTGCTACGAGATTTCGATTCCACCGCCGCCTTCTATGAAAGGTTGGG
CTTCGGAATCGTTTTCCGGGACGCCGGCTGGATGATCCTCCAGCGCGGGGATCTCATGCTGGAGTTCTTC
GCCCACCCCAACTTGTTTATTGCAGCTTATAATGGTTACAAATAAAGCAATAGCATCACAAATTTCACAA
ATAAAGCATTTTTTTCACTGCATTCTAGTTGTGGTTTGTCCAAACTCATCAATGTATCTTATCATGTCTG
TATACCGTCGACCTCTAGCTAGAGCTTGGCGTAATCATGGTCATAGCTGTTTCCTGTGTGAAATTGTTAT
CCGCTCACAATTCCACACAACATACGAGCCGGAAGCATAAAGTGTAAAGCCTGGGGTGCCTAATGAGTGA
GCTAACTCACATTAATTGCGTTGCGCTCACTGCCCGCTTTCCAGTCGGGAAACCTGTCGTGCCAGCTGCA
TTAATGAATCGGCCAACGCGCGGGGAGAGGCGGTTTGCGTATTGGGCGCTCTTCCGCTTCCTCGCTCACT
GACTCGCTGCGCTCGGTCGTTCGGCTGCGGCGAGCGGTATCAGCTCACTCAAAGGCGGTAATACGGTTAT
CCACAGAATCAGGGGATAACGCAGGAAAGAACATGTGAGCAAAAGGCCAGCAAAAGGCCAGGAACCGTAA
AAAGGCCGCGTTGCTGGCGTTTTTCCATAGGCTCCGCCCCCCTGACGAGCATCACAAAAATCGACGCTCA
AGTCAGAGGTGGCGAAACCCGACAGGACTATAAAGATACCAGGCGTTTCCCCCTGGAAGCTCCCTCGTGC
GCTCTCCTGTTCCGACCCTGCCGCTTACCGGATACCTGTCCGCCTTTCTCCCTTCGGGAAGCGTGGCGCT
TTCTCATAGCTCACGCTGTAGGTATCTCAGTTCGGTGTAGGTCGTTCGCTCCAAGCTGGGCTGTGTGCAC
GAACCCCCCGTTCAGCCCGACCGCTGCGCCTTATCCGGTAACTATCGTCTTGAGTCCAACCCGGTAAGAC
ACGACTTATCGCCACTGGCAGCAGCCACTGGTAACAGGATTAGCAGAGCGAGGTATGTAGGCGGTGCTAC
AGAGTTCTTGAAGTGGTGGCCTAACTACGGCTACACTAGAAGAACAGTATTTGGTATCTGCGCTCTGCTG
AAGCCAGTTACCTTCGGAAAAAGAGTTGGTAGCTCTTGATCCGGCAAACAAACCACCGCTGGTAGCGGTG
GTTTTTTTGTTTGCAAGCAGCAGATTACGCGCAGAAAAAAAGGATCTCAAGAAGATCCTTTGATCTTTTC
TACGGGGTCTGACGCTCAGTGGAACGAAAACTCACGTTAAGGGATTTTGGTCATGAGATTATCAAAAAGG
ATCTTCACCTAGATCCTTTTAAATTAAAAATGAAGTTTTAAATCAATCTAAAGTATATATGAGTAAACTT
GGTCTGACAGTTACCAATGCTTAATCAGTGAGGCACCTATCTCAGCGATCTGTCTATTTCGTTCATCCAT
AGTTGCCTGACTCCCCGTCGTGTAGATAACTACGATACGGGAGGGCTTACCATCTGGCCCCAGTGCTGCA
ATGATACCGCGAGACCCACGCTCACCGGCTCCAGATTTATCAGCAATAAACCAGCCAGCCGGAAGGGCCG
AGCGCAGAAGTGGTCCTGCAACTTTATCCGCCTCCATCCAGTCTATTAATTGTTGCCGGGAAGCTAGAGT
AAGTAGTTCGCCAGTTAATAGTTTGCGCAACGTTGTTGCCATTGCTACAGGCATCGTGGTGTCACGCTCG
TCGTTTGGTATGGCTTCATTCAGCTCCGGTTCCCAACGATCAAGGCGAGTTACATGATCCCCCATGTTGT
GCAAAAAAGCGGTTAGCTCCTTCGGTCCTCCGATCGTTGTCAGAAGTAAGTTGGCCGCAGTGTTATCACT
CATGGTTATGGCAGCACTGCATAATTCTCTTACTGTCATGCCATCCGTAAGATGCTTTTCTGTGACTGGT
GAGTACTCAACCAAGTCATTCTGAGAATAGTGTATGCGGCGACCGAGTTGCTCTTGCCCGGCGTCAATAC
GGGATAATACCGCGCCACATAGCAGAACTTTAAAAGTGCTCATCATTGGAAAACGTTCTTCGGGGCGAAA
ACTCTCAAGGATCTTACCGCTGTTGAGATCCAGTTCGATGTAACCCACTCGTGCACCCAACTGATCTTCA
GCATCTTTTACTTTCACCAGCGTTTCTGGGTGAGCAAAAACAGGAAGGCAAAATGCCGCAAAAAAGGGAA
TAAGGGCGACACGGAAATGTTGAATACTCATACTCTTCCTTTTTCAATATTATTGAAGCATTTATCAGGG
TTATTGTCTCATGAGCGGATACATATTTGAATGTATTTAGAAAAATAAACAAATAGGGGTTCCGCGCACA
TTTCCCCGAAAAGTGCCACCTGACGTCGA
